>Addgene plasmid #209520 | pGL4.23_Mmp11 | addgene full sequence | sequence record 416357 | Addgene NGS Result
GGCCTAACTGGCCGGTACCTGAGCTCGCTAGCCTCGAGGATATCAAGATCTTGTGCCAAGTGTCAGTAGA
GGTCAGAAGAAGGCATCAGTTCCTAGATGGCCACCCTGTGGGTGCTAGGAACGGGAGCCAGGTTTCTCTG
CAGGAGCAACAAGTGCTCCTAACCACTGATCCATCTTTCCAGACCCGTCTCTGTTTTGTTTTAAGGTGTG
GGGACTGGCCAACTTCCGCCATATGCCTCAGTTTCCCCTGAGGTCACATTTCAATAGTCCGCTCCTTGCA
AGAGCTATTGTACCACTTTCCTGTTAGCTAGGGCTGTTTAGATTGGGGATCTGACCACCTGCCACAGGCT
AAAACAAGTCAAGCCACCATGGAGAGACCTGGCGAAGGATGAGACTTCTGAAGTGGGGCTGGAGAGCAGA
ATTGAGCTCTCCCCGGCTCTCACTAGTTCTAAGGGACCCAGCCCCTCCGGGCACTCCTCCCTAACTCAGA
CCGCTGCTGCAGGCCGGTTGAGTTTAGAACAAAAGGCAGGGGGAGGCGGGGCGGTGGGGGGTGCGGTCCC
GGCGCCGGCGGGGGCGGGGCGAATGCTATAAGGGGCGGCGGCCCGGCCTGGCCCAGCAGGCCCAGCACCA
TGGAAGATGCCAAAAACATTAAGAAGGGCCCAGCGCCATTCTACCCACTCGAAGACGGGACCGCCGGCGA
GCAGCTGCACAAAGCCATGAAGCGCTACGCCCTGGTGCCCGGCACCATCGCCTTTACCGACGCACATATC
GAGGTGGACATTACCTACGCCGAGTACTTCGAGATGAGCGTTCGGCTGGCAGAAGCTATGAAGCGCTATG
GGCTGAATACAAACCATCGGATCGTGGTGTGCAGCGAGAATAGCTTGCAGTTCTTCATGCCCGTGTTGGG
TGCCCTGTTCATCGGTGTGGCTGTGGCCCCAGCTAACGACATCTACAACGAGCGCGAGCTGCTGAACAGC
ATGGGCATCAGCCAGCCCACCGTCGTATTCGTGAGCAAGAAAGGGCTGCAAAAGATCCTCAACGTGCAAA
AGAAGCTACCGATCATACAAAAGATCATCATCATGGATAGCAAGACCGACTACCAGGGCTTCCAAAGCAT
GTACACCTTCGTGACTTCCCATTTGCCACCCGGCTTCAACGAGTACGACTTCGTGCCCGAGAGCTTCGAC
CGGGACAAAACCATCGCCCTGATCATGAACAGTAGTGGCAGTACCGGATTGCCCAAGGGCGTAGCCCTAC
CGCACCGCACCGCTTGTGTCCGATTCAGTCATGCCCGCGACCCCATCTTCGGCAACCAGATCATCCCCGA
CACCGCTATCCTCAGCGTGGTGCCATTTCACCACGGCTTCGGCATGTTCACCACGCTGGGCTACTTGATC
TGCGGCTTTCGGGTCGTGCTCATGTACCGCTTCGAGGAGGAGCTATTCTTGCGCAGCTTGCAAGACTATA
AGATTCAATCTGCCCTGCTGGTGCCCACACTATTTAGCTTCTTCGCTAAGAGCACTCTCATCGACAAGTA
CGACCTAAGCAACTTGCACGAGATCGCCAGCGGCGGGGCGCCGCTCAGCAAGGAGGTAGGTGAGGCCGTG
GCCAAACGCTTCCACCTACCAGGCATCCGCCAGGGCTACGGCCTGACAGAAACAACCAGCGCCATTCTGA
TCACCCCCGAAGGGGACGACAAGCCTGGCGCAGTAGGCAAGGTGGTGCCCTTCTTCGAGGCTAAGGTGGT
GGACTTGGACACCGGTAAGACACTGGGTGTGAACCAGCGCGGCGAGCTGTGCGTCCGTGGCCCCATGATC
ATGAGCGGCTACGTTAACAACCCCGAGGCTACAAACGCTCTCATCGACAAGGACGGCTGGCTGCACAGCG
GCGACATCGCCTACTGGGACGAGGACGAGCACTTCTTCATCGTGGACCGGCTGAAGAGCCTGATCAAATA
CAAGGGCTACCAGGTAGCCCCAGCCGAACTGGAGAGCATCCTGCTGCAACACCCCAACATCTTCGACGCC
GGGGTCGCCGGCCTGCCCGACGACGATGCCGGCGAGCTGCCCGCCGCAGTCGTCGTGCTGGAACACGGTA
AAACCATGACCGAGAAGGAGATCGTGGACTATGTGGCCAGCCAGGTTACAACCGCCAAGAAGCTGCGCGG
TGGTGTTGTGTTCGTGGACGAGGTGCCTAAAGGACTGACCGGCAAGTTGGACGCCCGCAAGATCCGCGAG
ATTCTCATTAAGGCCAAGAAGGGCGGCAAGATCGCCGTGTAATAATTCTAGAGTCGGGGCGGCCGGCCGC
TTCGAGCAGACATGATAAGATACATTGATGAGTTTGGACAAACCACAACTAGAATGCAGTGAAAAAAATG
CTTTATTTGTGAAATTTGTGATGCTATTGCTTTATTTGTAACCATTATAAGCTGCAATAAACAAGTTAAC
AACAACAATTGCATTCATTTTATGTTTCAGGTTCAGGGGGAGGTGTGGGAGGTTTTTTAAAGCAAGTAAA
ACCTCTACAAATGTGGTAAAATCGATAAGGATCCGTCGACCGATGCCCTTGAGAGCCTTCAACCCAGTCA
GCTCCTTCCGGTGGGCGCGGGGCATGACTATCGTCGCCGCACTTATGACTGTCTTCTTTATCATGCAACT
CGTAGGACAGGTGCCGGCAGCGCTCTTCCGCTTCCTCGCTCACTGACTCGCTGCGCTCGGTCGTTCGGCT
GCGGCGAGCGGTATCAGCTCACTCAAAGGCGGTAATACGGTTATCCACAGAATCAGGGGATAACGCAGGA
AAGAACATGTGAGCAAAAGGCCAGCAAAAGGCCAGGAACCGTAAAAAGGCCGCGTTGCTGGCGTTTTTCC
ATAGGCTCCGCCCCCCTGACGAGCATCACAAAAATCGACGCTCAAGTCAGAGGTGGCGAAACCCGACAGG
ACTATAAAGATACCAGGCGTTTCCCCCTGGAAGCTCCCTCGTGCGCTCTCCTGTTCCGACCCTGCCGCTT
ACCGGATACCTGTCCGCCTTTCTCCCTTCGGGAAGCGTGGCGCTTTCTCATAGCTCACGCTGTAGGTATC
TCAGTTCGGTGTAGGTCGTTCGCTCCAAGCTGGGCTGTGTGCACGAACCCCCCGTTCAGCCCGACCGCTG
CGCCTTATCCGGTAACTATCGTCTTGAGTCCAACCCGGTAAGACACGACTTATCGCCACTGGCAGCAGCC
ACTGGTAACAGGATTAGCAGAGCGAGGTATGTAGGCGGTGCTACAGAGTTCTTGAAGTGGTGGCCTAACT
ACGGCTACACTAGAAGAACAGTATTTGGTATCTGCGCTCTGCTGAAGCCAGTTACCTTCGGAAAAAGAGT
TGGTAGCTCTTGATCCGGCAAACAAACCACCGCTGGTAGCGGTGGTTTTTTTGTTTGCAAGCAGCAGATT
ACGCGCAGAAAAAAAGGATCTCAAGAAGATCCTTTGATCTTTTCTACGGGGTCTGACGCTCAGTGGAACG
AAAACTCACGTTAAGGGATTTTGGTCATGAGATTATCAAAAAGGATCTTCACCTAGATCCTTTTAAATTA
AAAATGAAGTTTTAAATCAATCTAAAGTATATATGAGTAAACTTGGTCTGACAGCGGCCGCAAATGCTAA
ACCACTGCAGTGGTTACCAGTGCTTGATCAGTGAGGCACCGATCTCAGCGATCTGCCTATTTCGTTCGTC
CATAGTGGCCTGACTCCCCGTCGTGTAGATCACTACGATTCGTGAGGGCTTACCATCAGGCCCCAGCGCA
GCAATGATGCCGCGAGAGCCGCGTTCACCGGCCCCCGATTTGTCAGCAATGAACCAGCCAGCAGGGAGGG
CCGAGCGAAGAAGTGGTCCTGCTACTTTGTCCGCCTCCATCCAGTCTATGAGCTGCTGTCGTGATGCTAG
AGTAAGAAGTTCGCCAGTGAGTAGTTTCCGAAGAGTTGTGGCCATTGCTACTGGCATCGTGGTATCACGC
TCGTCGTTCGGTATGGCTTCGTTCAACTCTGGTTCCCAGCGGTCAAGCCGGGTCACATGATCACCCATAT
TATGAAGAAATGCAGTCAGCTCCTTAGGGCCTCCGATCGTTGTCAGAAGTAAGTTGGCCGCGGTGTTGTC
GCTCATGGTAATGGCAGCACTACACAATTCTCTTACCGTCATGCCATCCGTAAGATGCTTTTCCGTGACC
GGCGAGTACTCAACCAAGTCGTTTTGTGAGTAGTGTATACGGCGACCAAGCTGCTCTTGCCCGGCGTCTA
TACGGGACAACACCGCGCCACATAGCAGTACTTTGAAAGTGCTCATCATCGGGAATCGTTCTTCGGGGCG
GAAAGACTCAAGGATCTTGCCGCTATTGAGATCCAGTTCGATATAGCCCACTCTTGCACCCAGTTGATCT
TCAGCATCTTTTACTTTCACCAGCGTTTCGGGGTGTGCAAAAACAGGCAAGCAAAATGCCGCAAAGAAGG
GAATGAGTGCGACACGAAAATGTTGGATGCTCATACTCGTCCTTTTTCAATATTATTGAAGCATTTATCA
GGGTTACTAGTACGTCTCTCAAGGATAAGTAAGTAATATTAAGGTACGGGAGGTATTGGACAGGCCGCAA
TAAAATATCTTTATTTTCATTACATCTGTGTGTTGGTTTTTTGTGTGAATCGATAGTACTAACATACGCT
CTCCATCAAAACAAAACGAAACAAAACAAACTAGCAAAATAGGCTGTCCCCAGTGCAAGTGCAGGTGCCA
GAACATTTCTCT
Features (pLannotate 1.2.2; 9 found; start..end, strand, type, name):
    630..2282    +  CDS            luciferase: firefly luciferase synthetic luc2 version of the luciferase gene
   2326..2447    -  polyA_signal   SV40 poly(A) signal: SV40 polyadenylation signal
   2470..2538    -  CDS            large T antigen (fragment): large T antigen from SV40 (simian virus 40)
   2554..2686    +  CDS            TcR (fragment): tetracycline efflux protein; tet; confers resistance to tetracycline
   2866..3454    -  rep_origin     ori: high-copy-number ColE1/pMB1/pBR322/pUC origin of replication
   3654..4514    -  CDS            AmpR: β-lactamase confers resistance to ampicillin, carbenicillin, and related antibiotics
   4515..4556    -  promoter       AmpR promoter (fragment): bla
   4619..4667    +  polyA_signal   poly(A) signal: synthetic polyadenylation signal
   4681..4772    +  misc_feature   pause site: RNA polymerase II transcriptional pause signal from the human α2 globin gene
