[The description below was written by a language model from this plasmid's Addgene catalogue record and pLannotate feature annotations shown in this document.]
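Description:
pGL4.23_Mmp11 is a firefly luciferase reporter plasmid built on the pGL4.23 backbone, in which a roughly 600 bp fragment of the mouse Mmp11 (stromelysin-3) promoter has been cloned between BglII and NcoI sites, both of which are retained. The sequenced plasmid is about 4.8 kb. It is propagated in E. coli through a high-copy ColE1/pUC-type origin and selected with ampicillin via the β-lactamase gene. No mammalian selection marker is annotated, consistent with use in transient transfection.

The annotated features begin with the synthetic luc2 firefly luciferase coding sequence, which starts just after position 600. The promoter insert itself is not annotated, but it presumably occupies the unannotated region immediately upstream. Cloning into NcoI, which typically overlaps the luciferase start codon in this vector family, suggests the Mmp11 fragment replaces the backbone's minimal promoter and drives luc2 directly, although the record does not say this explicitly. Transcripts are terminated by the SV40 late polyadenylation signal downstream of luc2. The short large T antigen and tetracycline-resistance matches are small fragments and probably reflect backbone sequence rather than functional genes. A synthetic poly(A) signal and an RNA polymerase II pause site from the human α2-globin gene lie upstream of the cloning region, where they limit read-through transcription from the backbone and so lower background luciferase signal.

The construct measures Mmp11 promoter activity as luciferase output in transfected cells. The associated publication examined how the transcription factor SOX4 regulates labor-associated gene promoters in myometrial cells.
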