Addgene plasmid #209520: pGL4.23_Mmp11
Depositing lab: Jennifer Mitchell. Publication: SOX4 exerts contrasting regulatory effects on labor-associated gene promoters in myometrial cells. Khader N, Shchuka VM, Dorogin A, Shynlova O, Mitchell JA. PLoS One. 2024 Apr 18;19(4):e0297847. doi: 10.1371/journal.pone.0297847. eCollection 2024. PubMed 38635533.
Backbone
  Vector backbone: pGL4.23
  Backbone size w/o insert (bp): 4283
  Vector type: Luciferase
Growth in bacteria
  Bacterial resistance: Ampicillin, 100 μg/mL
  Growth temperature: 37°C
  Growth strain: DH5alpha
  Copy number: Unknown
Gene/Insert
  Gene/Insert name: Mmp11 promoter (alt name: ST3; SL-3; Stmy3; MMP-11)
  Species: M. musculus (mouse)
  Insert size (bp): 602
  Entrez Gene: Mmp11 (a.k.a. MMP-11, SL-3, ST3, Stmy3)
  Cloning method: Restriction Enzyme; 5′ cloning site BglII (not destroyed); 3′ cloning site NcoI (not destroyed)
  Sequencing primers: 5′ TGCCAAGTGTCAGTAGAGGTCAG; 3′ CTGCTGGGCCTGCTGGG
How to cite: pGL4.23_Mmp11 was a gift from Jennifer Mitchell (Addgene plasmid # 209520 ; http://n2t.net/addgene:209520 ; RRID:Addgene_209520)
